>Addgene plasmid #117398 | pAX2 | depositor full sequence | sequence record 221665 | pAX2 sequence 8576 bps
GGTTCTTATGGCTCTTGTATCTATCAGTGAAGCATCAAGACTAACAAACAAAAGTAGAACAACTGTTCAC
CGTTACATATCAAAGGGAAAACTGTCCATACCCATGTAAAACTTAAAACCTTAGAGGCTATTTAAGTTGC
TGATTTATATTAATTTTATTGTTCAAACATGAGAGCTTAGTACGTGAAACATGAGAGCTTAGTACGTTAG
CCATGAGAGCTTAGTACGTTAGCCATGAGGGTTTAGTTCGTTAAACATGAGAGCTTAGTACGTTAAACTT
GAGAGCTTAGTACGTGAAACATGAGAGCTTAGTACGTACTATCAACAGGTTGAACTGCCCATGTTCTTTC
CTGCGTTATCAGAGCTTATCGGCCAGCCTCGCAGAGCAGGATTCCCGTTGAGCACCGCCAGGTGCGAATA
AGGGACAGTGAAGAAGGAACACCCGCTCGCGGGTGGGCCTACTTCACCTATCCTGCCCGGCTGACGCCGT
TGGATACACCAAGGAAAGTCTACACGAACCCTTTGGCAAAATCCTGTATATCGTGCGAAAAAGGATGGAT
ATACCGAAAAAATCGCTATAATGACCCCGAAGCAGGGTTATGCAGCGGAAAGTATACCTTAAGGAATCCC
CTGATACCGCTCGCCGCAGCCGAACGACCGAGCGCAGCGGGTCAGTGAGCGAGGAAGCGGAAGAGAATTC
CAAGATCCCCTGATTCCCTTTGTCAACAGCAATGGATCGAATTGACATAAGCCTGTTCGGTTCGTAAACT
GTAATGCAAGTAGCGTATGCGCTCACGCAACTGGTCCAGAACCTTGACCGAACGCAGCGGTGGTAACGGC
GCAGTGGCGGTTTTCATGGCTTGTTATGACTGTTTTTTTGTACAGTCTATGCCTCGGGCATCCAAGCAGC
AAGCGCGTTACGCCGTGGGTCGATGTTTGATGTTATGGAGCAGCAACGATGTTACGCAGCAGCAACGATG
TTACGCAGCAGGGCAGTCGCCCTAAAACAAAGTTAGGTGGCTCAAGTATGGGCATCATTCGCACATGTAG
GCTCGGCCCTGACCAAGTCAAATCCATGCGGGCTGCTCTTGATCTTTTCGGTCGTGAGTTCGGAGACGTA
GCCACCTACTCCCAACATCAGCCGGACTCCGATTACCTCGGGAACTTGCTCCGTAGTAAGACATTCATCG
CGCTTGCTGCCTTCGACCAAGAAGCGGTTGTTGGCGCTCTCGCGGCTTACGTTCTGCCCAAGTTTGAGCA
GCCGCGTAGTGAGATCTATATCTATGATCTCGCAGTCTCCGGCGAGCACCGGAGGCAGGGCATTGCCACC
GCGCTCATCAATCTCCTCAAGCATGAGGCCAACGCGCTTGGTGCTTATGTGATCTACGTGCAAGCAGATT
ACGGTGACGATCCCGCAGTGGCTCTCTATACAAAGTTGGGCATACGGGAAGAAGTGATGCACTTTGATAT
CGACCCAAGTACCGCCACCTAACTCTAGACAATATCGATACCTGTGACGGAAGATCACTTCGCAGAATAA
ATAAATCCTGGTGTCCCTGTTGATACCGGGAAGCCCTGGGCCAACTTTTGGCGAAAATGAGACGTTGATC
GGCACGTAAGAGGTTCCAACTTTCACCATAATGAAATAAGATCACTACCGGGCGTATTTTTTGAGTTGTC
GAGATTTTCAGGAGCTAAGGAAGCTAAAATGGAGAAAAAAATCACTGGATATACCACCGTTGATATATCC
CAATGGCATCGTAAAGAACATTTTGAGGCATTTCAGTCAGTTGCTCAATGTACCTATAACCAGACCGTTC
AGCTGGATATTACGGCCTTTTTAAAGACCGTAAAGAAAAATAAGCACAAGTTTTATCCGGCCTTTATTCA
CATTCTTGCCCGCCTGATGAATGCTCATCCGGAATTACGTATGGCAATGAAAGACGGTGAGCTGGTGATA
TGGGATAGTGTTCACCCTTGTTACACCGTTTTCCATGAGCAAACTGAAACGTTTTCATCGCTCTGGAGTG
AATACCACGACGATTTCCGGCAGTTTCTACACATATATTCGCAAGATGTGGCGTGTTACGGTGAAAACCT
GGCCTATTTCCCTAAAGGGTTTATTGAGAATATGTTTTTCGTCTCAGCCAATCCCTGGGTGAGTTTCACC
AGTTTTGATTTAAACGTGGCCAATATGGACAACTTCTTCGCCCCCGTTTTCACCATGGGCAAATATTATA
CGCAAGGCGACAAGGTGCTGATGCCGCTGGCGATTCAGGTTCATCATGCCGTTTGTGATGGCTTCCATGT
CGGCAGATGCTTAATGAATACAACAGTACTGCGATGAACTAGTCTTTGGCAGTTTATTCTTGACATGTAG
TGAGGGGGCTGGTATAATCACATAGTACTGTTCGGGTACCTAGAATTAAAGAGGAGAAATTAAGCATGCG
TAAAGGAGAAGAACTTTTCACTGGAGTTGTCCCAATTCTTGTTGAATTAGATGGTGATGTTAATGGGCAC
AAATTTTCTGTCAGTGGAGAGGGTGAAGGTGATGCAACATACGGAAAACTTACCCTTAAATTTATTTGCA
CTACTGGAAAACTACCTGTTCCATGGCCAACACTTGTCACTACTTTCGGTTATGGTGTTCAATGCTTTGC
GAGATACCCAGATCATATGAAACAGCATGACTTTTTCAAGAGTGCCATGCCCGAAGGTTATGTACAGGAA
AGAACTATATTTTTCAAAGATGACGGGAACTACAAGACACGTGCTGAAGTCAAGTTTGAAGGTGATACCC
TTGTTAATAGAATCGAGTTAAAAGGTATTGATTTTAAAGAAGATGGAAACATTCTTGGACACAAATTGGA
ATACAACTATAACTCACACAATGTATACATCATGGCAGACAAACAAAAGAATGGAATCAAAGTTAACTTC
AAAATTAGACACAACATTGAAGATGGAAGCGTTCAACTAGCAGACCATTATCAACAAAATACTCCAATTG
GCGATGGCCCTGTCCTTTTACCAGACAACCATTACCTGTCCACACAATCTGCCCTTTCGAAAGATCCCAA
CGAAAAGAGAGACCACATGGTCCTTCTTGAGTTTGTAACAGCTGCTGGGATTACACATGGCATGGATGAA
CTATACAAATAAGCGAGCTCGTTTAAACGCTAGCTTAATTAGCTGAGCTTGGACTCCTGTTGATAGATCC
AGTAATGACCTCAGAACTCCATCTGGATTTGTTCAGAACGCTCGGTTGCCGCCGGGCGTTTTTTATTGGT
GAGAATCCAAGCTAGACTGCGATGAGTGGCAGGGCGGGGCGTAATTTTTTTAAGGCAGTTATTGGTGCCC
TTAAACGCCTGGGGTAATGACTCTCTAGCTTGAGGCATCAAATAAAACGAAAGGCTCAGTCGAAAGACTG
GGCCTTTCGTTTTATCTGTTGTTTGTCGGTGAACGCTCTCCTGAGTAGGACAAATCCGCCGCTAGGAGTC
GCGAGTTTAAACCCCGGGGTCGACCAGACTCGAGAAATGCGCGGGGAAAATCCCCGCGCTTGCCCTTAAT
TAAGTATTACTTCAGGTATTTCAGAACAGCATCAAGCAGTTGCAGTGCTGCAACAATGAGTTTGAGGATA
AGAATGGCGATATCCACCAGGTTCATACGCGTCTCCTGGCGCCGTCGACCTAAAAGAGAGAAAAAAGTAA
TGCCACAGGCAGACTCATTGGCCAGGTTATTCCGACCAGGAATGCACTAAGTAAACGAATATGTGTTTTC
TCATGTGAGATAAACCAGATAATGACAAAGGATATGTTCACACCAATCACATAAAAAATTAATATTTTAG
AGAATAGTGCCATTTTTTATGTTCTTCTTATCCTTCCTGTCGACTCGCGATTACCTGGACGTGCAGGCCA
TGAGCGCAGCAACCTCCTTATCACCGTCCCGGAACCGCAGTTCGTAGAGCGTTTGTCGGGTCAGGAGTGT
GAATGTCAGAATCGTAATGCAGATAATGAGCAGACACACCACCAGAGGGTTGTGCTTCATAGCCTTTCTC
CTTCTTAAAGTTAAACAAAATTATTTCTAGAAGCTTTGTGCTCAGTATCTCTATCACTGATAGGGATGTC
AATCTCTATCACTGATAGGGAGGCCGGCCCCTAGGGAGCTGTTGACAATTAATCATCGGCTCGTATAATG
TGTGGAACTCAAGAACAATAATCTAGGTATTACATCATGTCTAGATTAGATAAAAGTAAAGTGATTAACA
GCGCATTAGAGCTGCTTAATGAGGTCGGAATCGAAGGTTTAACAACCCGTAAACTCGCCCAGAAGCTAGG
TGTAGAGCAGCCTACATTGTATTGGCATGTAAAAAATAAGCGGGCTTTGCTCGACGCCTTAGCCATTGAG
ATGTTAGATAGGCACCATACTCACTTTTGCCCTTTAGAAGGGGAAAGCTGGCAAGATTTTTTACGTAATA
ACGCTAAAAGTTTTAGATGTGCTTTACTAAGTCATCGCGATGGAGCAAAAGTACATTTAGGTACACGGCC
TACAGAAAAACAGTATGAAACTCTCGAAAATCAATTAGCCTTTTTATGCCAACAAGGTTTTTCACTAGAG
AATGCATTATATGCACTCAGCGCTGTGGGGCATTTTACTTTAGGTTGCGTATTGGAAGATCAAGAGCATC
AAGTCGCTAAAGAAGAAAGGGAAACACCTACTACTGATAGTATGCCGCCATTATTACGACAAGCTATCGA
ATTATTTGATCACCAAGGTGCAGAGCCAGCCTTCTTATTCGGCCTTGAATTGATCATATGCGGATTAGAA
AAACAACTTAAATGTGAAAGTGGGTCTTAACTGCAGCCCGCTTACGCAGGGCATCCATTTATTACTCAAC
CGTAACCGATTTTGCCAGGTTACGCGGCTGGTCCTCTAGCTGGCGTAATAGCGAAGAGGCCCGCACCGAT
CGCCCTTCCCAACAGTTGCGCAGCCTGAATGGCGAATGGCGCCTGATGCGGTATTTTCTCCTTACGCATC
TGTGCGGTATTTCACACCGCATATGGTGCACTCTCAGTACAATCTGCTCTGATGCCGCATAGTTAAGCCA
GCCCCGACACCCGCCAACACCCGCTGACGCGCCCTGACGGGCTTGTCTGCTCCCGGCATCCGCTTACAGA
CAAGCTGTGACCGTCTCCGGGAGCTGCATGTGTCAGAGGTTTTCACCGTCATCACCGAAACGCGCGAGAC
GAAAGGGCCTCGTGATACGCCTATTTTTATAGGTTAATGTCATGATAATAATGGTTTCTTAGACGTCAGG
TGGCACTTTTCGGGGAAATGTGCGCGGAACCCCTATTTGTTTATTTTTCTAAATACATTCAAATATGTAT
CCGCTCATGAGACAATAACCCTGATAAATGCTTCAATAATATTGAAAAAGGAAGAGTATGAGTATTCAAC
ATTTCCGTGTCGCCCTTATTCCCTTTTTTGCGGCATTTTGCCTTCCTGTTTTTGCTCACCCAGAAACGCT
GGTGAAAGTAAAAGATGCTGAAGATCAGTTGGGTGCACGAGTGGGTTACATCGAACTGGATCTCAACAGC
GGTAAGATCCTTGAGAGTTTTCGCCCCGAAGAACGTTTTCCAATGATGAGCACTTTTAAAGTTCTGCTAT
GTGGCGCGGTATTATCCCGTATTGACGCCGGGCAAGAGCAACTCGGTCGCCGCATACACTATTCTCAGAA
TGACTTGGTTGAGTACTCACCAGTCACAGAAAAGCATCTTACGGATGGCATGACAGTAAGAGAATTATGC
AGTGCTGCCATAACCATGAGTGATAACACTGCGGCCAACTTACTTCTGACAACGATCGGAGGACCGAAGG
AGCTAACCGCTTTTTTGCACAACATGGGGGATCATGTAACTCGCCTTGATCGTTGGGAACCGGAGCTGAA
TGAAGCCATACCAAACGACGAGCGTGACACCACGATGCCTGTAGCAATGGCAACAACGTTGCGCAAACTA
TTAACTGGCGAACTACTTACTCTAGCTTCCCGGCAACAATTAATAGACTGGATGGAGGCGGATAAAGTTG
CAGGACCACTTCTGCGCTCGGCCCTTCCGGCTGGCTGGTTTATTGCTGATAAATCTGGAGCCGGTGAGCG
TGGGTCTCGCGGTATCATTGCAGCACTGGGGCCAGATGGTAAGCCCTCCCGTATCGTAGTTATCTACACG
ACGGGGAGTCAGGCAACTATGGATGAACGAAATAGACAGATCGCTGAGATAGGTGCCTCACTGATTAAGC
ATTGGTAACTGTCAGACCAAGTTTACTCATATATACTTTAGATTGATTTAAAACTTCATTTTTAATTTAA
AAGGATCTAGGTGAAGATCCTTTTTGATAATCTCATGACCAAAATCCCTTAACGTGAGTTTTCGTTCCAC
TGAGCGTCAGACCCCGTAGAAAAGATCAAAGGATCTTCTTGAGATCCTTTTTTTCTGCGCGTAATCTGCT
GCTTGCAAACAAAAAAACCACCGCTACCAGCGGTGGTTTGTTTGCCGGATCAAGAGCTACCAACTCTTTT
TCCGAAGGTAACTGGCTTCAGCAGAGCGCAGATACCAAATACTGTCCTTCTAGTGTAGCCGTAGTTAGGC
CACCACTTCAAGAACTCTGTAGCACCGCCTACATACCTCGCTCTGCTAATCCTGTTACCAGCCGGTTGTC
AGCCGTTAAGTGTTCCTGTGTCACTCAAAATTGCTTTGAGAGGCTCTAAGGGCTTCTCAGTGCGTTACAT
CCCTGGCTTGTTGTCCACAACCGTTAAACCTTAAAAGCTCATGACCAAAATCCCTTAACGTGAGTTTTCG
TTCCACTGAGCGTCAGACCCCGTTGATGATACCGCTGCCTTACTGGGTGCATTAGCCAGTCTGAATGACC
TGTCACGGGATAATCCGAAGTGGTCAGACTGGAAAATCAGAGGGCAGGAACTGCTGAACAGCAAAAAGTC
AGATAGCACCACATAGCAGACCCGCCATAAAACGCCCTGAGAAGCCCGTGACGGGCTTTTCTTGTATTAT
GGGTAGTTTCCTTGCATGAATCCATAAAAGGCGCCTGTAGTGCCATTTACCCCCATTCACTGCCAGAGCC
GTGAGCGCAGCGAACTGAATGTCACGAAAAAGACAGCGACTCAGGTGCCTGATGGTCGGAGACAAAAGGA
ATATTCAGCGATTTGCCCGATTGCGGCCGCAACCGAGCTTGCGAGGGTGCTACTTAAGCCTTTAGGGTTT
TAAGGTCTGTTTTGTAGAGGAGCAAACAGCGTTTGCGACATCCTTTTGTAATACTGCGGAACTGACTAAA
GTAGTGAGTTATACACAGGGCTGGGATCTATTCTTTTTATCTTTTTTTATTCTTTCTTTATTCTATAAAT
TATAACCACTTGAATATAAACAAAAAAAACACACAAAGGTCTAGCGGAATTTACAGAGGGTCTAGCAGAA
TTTACAAGTTTTCCAGCAAAGGTCTAGCAGAATTTACAGATACCCACAACTCAAAGGAAAAGGACTAGTA
ATTATCATTGACTAGCCCATCTCAATTGGTATAGTGATTAAAATCACCTAGACCAATTGAGATGTATGTC
TGAATTAGTTGTTTTCAAAGCAAATGAACTAGCGATTAGTCGCTATGACTTAACGGAGCATGAAACCAAG
CTAATTTTATGCTGTGTGGCACTACTCAACCCCACGATTGAAAACCCTACAAGGAAAGAACGGACGGTAT
CGTTCACTTATAACCAATACGCTCAGATGATGAACATCAGTAGGGAAAATGCTTATGGTGTATTAGCTAA
AGCAACCAGAGAGCTGATGACGAGAACTGTGGAAATCAGGAATCCTTTGGTTAAAGGCTTTGAGATTTTC
CAGTGGACAAACTATGCCAAGTTCTCAAGCGAAAAATTAGAATTAGTTTTTAGTGAAGAGATATTGCCTT
ATCTTTTCCAGTTAAAAAAATTCATAAAATATAATCTGGAACATGTTAAGTCTTTTGAAAACAAATACTC
TATGAGGATTTATGAGTGGTTATTAAAAGAACTAACACAAAAGAAAACTCACAAGGCAAATATAGAGATT
AGCCTTGATGAATTTAAGTTCATGTTAATGCTTGAAAATAACTACCATGAGTTTAAAAGGCTTAACCAAT
GGGTTTTGAAACCAATAAGTAAAGATTTAAACACTTACAGCAATATGAAATTGGTGGTTGATAAGCGAGG
CCGCCCGACTGATACGTTGATTTTCCAAGTTGAACTAGATAGACAAATGGATCTCGTAACCGAACTTGAG
AACAACCAGATAAAAATGAATGGTGACAAAATACCAACAACCATTACATCAGATTCCTACCTACGTAACG
GACTAAGAAAAACACTACACGATGCTTTAACTGCAAAAATTCAGCTCACCAGTTTTGAGGCAAAATTTTT
GAGTGACATGCAAAGTAAGTATGATCTCAATGGTTCGTTCTCATGGCTCACGCAAAAACAACGAACCACA
CTAGAGAACATACTGGCTAAATACGGAAGGATCTGA
Features (pLannotate 1.2.2; 26 found; start..end, strand, type, name):
    107..338     -  rep_origin     R6K γ ori (fragment): γ replication origin from E. coli plasmid R6K; requires the R6K initiator protein pi for replication
    370..478     -  oriT           oriT: incP origin of transfer
    742..770     +  promoter       Pc promoter: intI1 (promoter lies within the coding sequence); class 1 integron promoter
    959..1492    +  CDS            GmR: gentamycin acetyltransferase; aacC1; confers resistance to gentamycin
   1606..1708    +  promoter       cat promoter: promoter of the E. coli cat gene encoding chloramphenicol acetyltransferase
   1709..2347    +  CDS            CmR (fragment): chloramphenicol acetyltransferase; cat; confers resistance to chloramphenicol
   2446..3159    +  CDS            hfriFP: hfriFP is a fluorescent protein published in 2013, derived from Herbaspirillum frisingense.
   3202..3296    +  terminator     lambda t0 terminator: transcription terminator from phage lambda
   3306..3335    +  CDS            CmR (fragment): chloramphenicol acetyltransferase confers resistance to chloramphenicol
   3399..3485    +  terminator     rrnB T1 terminator: Escherichia coli rrnB; transcription terminator T1 from the E. coli rrnB gene
   3580..3666    -  CDS            tisB: TISB_ECOLI - Also known as ysdB. Experimental evidence at protein level: Swiss-Prot protein existence level 1. Toxic component of a type I toxin-antitoxin (TA) system (PubMed:18761622) (Probable). Overexpression causes cessation of growth, induces stress-response, a number of membrane protein genes, and leads to cell death (PubMed:15620655, PubMed:18761622, PubMed:18710431). Inhibits ATP synthesis, ATP levels drop drastically quickly after induction (PubMed:18761622, PubMed:24513967). Part of the programmed response to DNA damage; damage leads to increased accumulation of the protein which slo
   3693..3863    -  CDS            ghoT: GHOT_ECOLI - Also known as yjdO. Experimental evidence at protein level: Swiss-Prot protein existence level 1. Toxic component of a type V toxin-antitoxin (TA) system. Causes membrane damage when induced by MqsR, slowing cell growth and increasing the formation of dormant persister cells; involved with GhoS, its antitoxin, in reducing cell growth during antibacterial stress (PubMed:24373067). Overexpression causes cell lysis, forming ghost cells; both effects are neutralized by expression of GhoS. Overexpression in the presence of ampicillin increases persister cell formation (persister cells
   3904..4050    -  CDS            hokB: HOKB_ECOLI - Also known as ydcB. Experimental evidence at protein level: Swiss-Prot protein existence level 1. Toxic component of a type I toxin-antitoxin (TA) system (Probable). When overexpressed kills cells within minutes; causes collapse of the transmembrane potential and arrest of respiration (PubMed:10361310). Expression leads to membrane depolarization; when protein levels are high enough depolarization probably leads to lowered metabolic activity which in turn induces some cells to enter the persistent state in which they transiently survive antibiotic exposure. Its toxic effect is pro
   4057..4079    -  RBS            RBS: efficient ribosome binding site from bacteriophage T7 gene 10 (Olins and Rangwala, 1989)
   4097..4151    -  promoter       PLtetO-1 promoter (fragment): modified phage lambda PL promoter with tet operator sites (Lutz and Bujard, 1997)
   4172..4200    +  promoter       tac promoter: strong E. coli promoter; hybrid between the trp and lac UV5 promoters
   4237..4860    +  CDS            TetR: tetracycline repressor TetR; tetR from transposon Tn10; TetR binds to the tetracycline operator tetO to inhibit transcription. This inhibition can be relieved by adding tetracycline or doxycycline.
   4938..5006    +  CDS            lacZα (fragment): LacZα fragment of β-galactosidase; lacZ fragment
   5012..5111    -  misc_feature   bom (fragment): basis of mobility region from pBR322
   5213..5248    -  CDS            rop (fragment): Rop protein, which maintains plasmids at low copy number; rop
   5343..5447    +  promoter       AmpR promoter: bla
   5448..6308    +  CDS            AmpR: β-lactamase; bla; confers resistance to ampicillin, carbenicillin, and related antibiotics
   6479..6711    +  rep_origin     ori (fragment): high-copy-number ColE1/pMB1/pBR322/pUC origin of replication
   6717..6829    -  rep_origin     R6K γ ori (fragment): γ replication origin from E. coli plasmid R6K; requires the R6K initiator protein pi for replication
   7356..7578    +  rep_origin     pSC101 ori: low-copy replication origin that requires the Rep101 protein
   7626..8576    +  CDS            Rep101: RepA protein needed for replication with the pSC101 origin; rep101
