>Addgene plasmid #117398 | pAX2 | addgene full sequence | sequence record 230535 | Addgene NGS Result
GGTTCTTATGGCTCTTGTATCTATCAGTGAAGCATCAAGACTAACAAACAAAAGTAGAACAACTGTTCAC
CGTTACATATCAAAGGGAAAACTGTCCATACCCATGTAAAACTTAAAACCTTAGAGGCTATTTAAGTTGC
TGATTTATATTAATTTTATTGTTCAAACATGAGAGCTTAGTACGTGAAACATGAGAGCTTAGTACGTTAG
CCATGAGAGCTTAGTACGTTAGCCATGAGGGTTTAGTTCGTTAAACATGAGAGCTTAGTACGTTAAACTT
GAGAGCTTAGTACGTGAAACATGAGAGCTTAGTACGTACTATCAACAGGTTGAACTGCCCATGTTCTTTC
CTGCGTTATCAGAGCTTATCGGCCAGCCTCGCAGAGCAGGATTCCCGTTGAGCACCGCCAGGTGCGAATA
AGGGACAGTGAAGAAGGAACACCCGCTCGCGGGTGGGCCTACTTCACCTATCCTGCCCGGCTGACGCCGT
TGGATACACCAAGGAAAGTCTACACGAACCCTTTGGCAAAATCCTGTATATCGTGCGAAAAAGGATGGAT
ATACCGAAAAAATCGCTATAATGACCCCGAAGCAGGGTTATGCAGCGGAAAGTATACCTTAAGGAATCCC
CTGATACCGCTCGCCGCAGCCGAACGACCGAGCGCAGCGGGTCAGTGAGCGAGGAAGCGGAAGAGAATTC
CAAGATCCCCTGATTCCCTTTGTCAACAGCAATGGATCGAATTGACATAAGCCTGTTCGGTTCGTAAACT
GTAATGCAAGTAGCGTATGCGCTCACGCAACTGGTCCAGAACCTTGACCGAACGCAGCGGTGGTAACGGC
GCAGTGGCGGTTTTCATGGCTTGTTATGACTGTTTTTTTGTACAGTCTATGCCTCGGGCATCCAAGCAGC
AAGCGCGTTACGCCGTGGGTCGATGTTTGATGTTATGGAGCAGCAACGATGTTACGCAGCAGCAACGATG
TTACGCAGCAGGGCAGTCGCCCTAAAACAAAGTTAGGTGGCTCAAGTATGGGCATCATTCGCACATGTAG
GCTCGGCCCTGACCAAGTCAAATCCATGCGGGCTGCTCTTGATCTTTTCGGTCGTGAGTTCGGAGACGTA
GCCACCTACTCCCAACATCAGCCGGACTCCGATTACCTCGGGAACTTGCTCCGTAGTAAGACATTCATCG
CGCTTGCTGCCTTCGACCAAGAAGCGGTTGTTGGCGCTCTCGCGGCTTACGTTCTGCCCAAGTTTGAGCA
GCCGCGTAGTGAGATCTATATCTATGATCTCGCAGTCTCCGGCGAGCACCGGAGGCAGGGCATTGCCACC
GCGCTCATCAATCTCCTCAAGCATGAGGCCAACGCGCTTGGTGCTTATGTGATCTACGTGCAAGCAGATT
ACGGTGACGATCCCGCAGTGGCTCTCTATACAAAGTTGGGCATACGGGAAGAAGTGATGCACTTTGATAT
CGACCCAAGTACCGCCACCTAACTCTAGACAATATCGATACCTGTGACGGAAGATCACTTCGCAGAATAA
ATAAATCCTGGTGTCCCTGTTGATACCGGGAAGCCCTGGGCCAACTTTTGGCGAAAATGAGACGTTGATC
GGCACGTAAGAGGTTCCAACTTTCACCATAATGAAATAAGATCACTACCGGGCGTATTTTTTGAGTTGTC
GAGATTTTCAGGAGCTAAGGAAGCTAAAATGGAGAAAAAAATCACTGGATATACCACCGTTGATATATCC
CAATGGCATCGTAAAGAACATTTTGAGGCATTTCAGTCAGTTGCTCAATGTACCTATAACCAGACCGTTC
AGCTGGATATTACGGCCTTTTTAAAGACCGTAAAGAAAAATAAGCACAAGTTTTATCCGGCCTTTATTCA
CATTCTTGCCCGCCTGATGAATGCTCATCCGGAATTACGTATGGCAATGAAAGACGGTGAGCTGGTGATA
TGGGATAGTGTTCACCCTTGTTACACCGTTTTCCATGAGCAAACTGAAACGTTTTCATCGCTCTGGAGTG
AATACCACGACGATTTCCGGCAGTTTCTACACATATATTCGCAAGATGTGGCGTGTTACGGTGAAAACCT
GGCCTATTTCCCTAAAGGGGTTATTGAGAATATGTTTTTCGTCTCAGCCAATCCCTGGGTGAGTTTCACC
AGTTTTGATTTAAACGTGGCCAATATGGACAACTTCTTCGCCCCCGTTTTCACCATGGGCAAATATTATA
CGCAAGGCGACAAGGTGCTGATGCCGCTGGCGATTCAGGTTCATCATGCCGTTTGTGATGGCTTCCATGT
CGGCAGAATGCTTAATGAATTACAACAGTACTGCGATGAACTAGTCTTTGGCAGTTTATTCTTGACATGT
AGTGAGGGGGCTGGTATAATCACATAGTACTGTTCGGGTACCTAGAATTAAAGAGGAGAAATTAAGCATG
CGTAAAGGAGAAGAACTTTTCACTGGAGTTGTCCCAATTCTTGTTGAATTAGATGGTGATGTTAATGGGC
ACAAATTTTCTGTCAGTGGAGAGGGTGAAGGTGATGCAACATACGGAAAACTTACCCTTAAATTTATTTG
CACTACTGGAAAACTACCTGTTCCATGGCCAACACTTGTCACTACTTTCGGTTATGGTGTTCAATGCTTT
GCGAGATACCCAGATCATATGAAACAGCATGACTTTTTCAAGAGTGCCATGCCCGAAGGTTATGTACAGG
AAAGAACTATATTTTTCAAAGATGACGGGAACTACAAGACACGTGCTGAAGTCAAGTTTGAAGGTGATAC
CCTTGTTAATAGAATCGAGTTAAAAGGTATTGATTTTAAAGAAGATGGAAACATTCTTGGACACAAATTG
GAATACAACTATAACTCACACAATGTATACATCATGGCAGACAAACAAAAGAATGGAATCAAAGTTAACT
TCAAAATTAGACACAACATTGAAGATGGAAGCGTTCAACTAGCAGACCATTATCAACAAAATACTCCAAT
TGGCGATGGCCCTGTCCTTTTACCAGACAACCATTACCTGTCCACACAATCTGCCCTTTCGAAAGATCCC
AACGAAAAGAGAGACCACATGGTCCTTCTTGAGTTTGTAACAGCTGCTGGGATTACACATGGCATGGATG
AACTATACAAATAAGCGAGCTCGTTTAAACGCTAGCTTAATTAGCTGAGCTTGGACTCCTGTTGATAGAT
CCAGTAATGACCTCAGAACTCCATCTGGATTTGTTCAGAACGCTCGGTTGCCGCCGGGCGTTTTTTATTG
GTGAGAATCCAAGCTAGACTGCGATGAGTGGCAGGGCGGGGCGTAATTTTTTTAAGGCAGTTATTGGTGC
CCTTAAACGCCTGGGGTAATGACTCTCTAGCTTGAGGCATCAAATAAAACGAAAGGCTCAGTCGAAAGAC
TGGGCCTTTCGTTTTATCTGTTGTTTGTCGGTGAACGCTCTCCTGAGTAGGACAAATCCGCCGCTAGGAG
TCGCGAGTTTAAACCCCGGGGTCGACCAGACTCGAGAAATGCGCGGGGAAAATCCCCGCGCTTGCCCTTA
ATTAAGTATTACTTCAGGTATTTCAGAACAGCATCAAGCAGTTGCAGTGCTGCAACAATGAGTTTGAGGA
TAAGAATGGCGATATCCACCAGGTTCATACGCGTCTCCTGGCGCCGTCGACCTAAAAGAGAGAAAAAAGT
AATGCCACAGGCAGACTCATTGGCCAGGTTATTCCGACCAGGAATGCACTAAGTAAACGAATATGTGTTT
TCTCATGTGAGATAAACCAGATAATGACAAAGGATATGTTCACACCAATCACATAAAAAATTAATATTTT
AGAGAATAGTGCCATTTTTTATGTTCTTCTTATCCTTCCTGTCGACTCGCGATTACCTGGACGTGCAGGC
CATGAGCGCAGCAACCTCCTTATCACCGTCCCGGAACCGCAGTTCGTAGAGCGTTTGTCGGGTCAGGAGT
GTGAATGTCAGAATCGTAATGCAGATAATGAGCAGACACACCACCAGAGGGTTGTGCTTCATAGCCTTTC
TCCTTCTTAAAGTTAAACAAAATTATTTCTAGAAGCTTTGTGCTCAGTATCTCTATCACTGATAGGGATG
TCAATCTCTATCACTGATAGGGAGGCCGGCCCCTAGGGAGCTGTTGACAATTAATCATCGGCTCGTATAA
TGTGTGGAACTCAAGAACAATAATCTAGGTATTACATCATGTCTAGATTAGATAAAAGTAAAGTGATTAA
CAGCGCATTAGAGCTGCTTAATGAGGTCGGAATCGAAGGTTTAACAACCCGTAAACTCGCCCAGAAGCTA
GGTGTAGAGCAGCCTACATTGTATTGGCATGTAAAAAATAAGCGGGCTTTGCTCGACGCCTTAGCCATTG
AGATGTTAGATAGGCACCATACTCACTTTTGCCCTTTAGAAGGGGAAAGCTGGCAAGATTTTTTACGTAA
TAACGCTAAAAGTTTTAGATGTGCTTTACTAAGTCATCGCGATGGAGCAAAAGTACATTTAGGTACACGG
CCTACAGAAAAACAGTATGAAACTCTCGAAAATCAATTAGCCTTTTTATGCCAACAAGGTTTTTCACTAG
AGAATGCATTATATGCACTCAGCGCTGTGGGGCATTTTACTTTAGGTTGCGTATTGGAAGATCAAGAGCA
TCAAGTCGCTAAAGAAGAAAGGGAAACACCTACTACTGATAGTATGCCGCCATTATTACGACAAGCTATC
GAATTATTTGATCACCAAGGTGCAGAGCCAGCCTTCTTATTCGGCCTTGAATTGATCATATGCGGATTAG
AAAAACAACTTAAATGTGAAAGTGGGTCTTAACTGCAGCCCGCTTACGCAGGGCATCCATTTATTACTCA
ACCGTAACCGATTTTGCCAGGTTACGCGGCTGGTCCTCTAGCTGGCGTAATAGCGAAGAGGCCCGCACCG
ATCGCCCTTCCCAACAGTTGCGCAGCCTGAATGGCGAATGGCGCCTGATGCGGTATTTTCTCCTTACGCA
TCTGTGCGGTATTTCACACCGCATATGGTGCACTCTCAGTACAATCTGCTCTGATGCCGCATAGTTAAGC
CAGCCCCGACACCCGCCAACACCCGCTGACGCGCCCTGACGGGCTTGTCTGCTCCCGGCATCCGCTTACA
GACAAGCTGTGACCGTCTCCGGGAGCTGCATGTGTCAGAGGTTTTCACCGTCATCACCGAAACGCGCGAG
ACGAAAGGGCCTCGTGATACGCCTATTTTTATAGGTTAATGTCATGATAATAATGGTTTCTTAGACGTCA
GGTGGCACTTTTCGGGGAAATGTACGCGGAACCCCTATTTGTTTATTTTTCTAAATACATTCAAATATGT
ATCCGCTCATGAGACAATAACCCTGATAAATGCTTCAATAATATTGAAAAAGGAAGAGTATGAGTATTCA
ACATTTCCGTGTCGCCCTTATTCCCTTTTTTGCGGCATTTTGCCTTCCTGTTTTTGCTCACCCAGAAACG
CTGGTGAAAGTAAAAGATGCTGAAGATCAGTTGGGTGCACGAGTGGGTTACATCGAACTGGATCTCAACA
GCGGTAAGATCCTTGAGAGTTTTCGCCCCGAAGAACGTTTTCCAATGATGAGCACTTTTAAAGTTCTGCT
ATGTGGCGCGGTATTATCCCGTATTGACGCCGGGCAAGAGCAACTCGGTCGCCGCATACACTATTCTCAG
AATGACTTGGTTGAGTACTCACCAGTCACAGAAAAGCATCTTACGGATGGCATGACAGTAAGAGAATTAT
GCAGTGCTGCCATAACCATGAGTGATAACACTGCGGCCAACTTACTTCTGACAACGATCGGAGGACCGAA
GGAGCTAACCGCTTTTTTGCACAACATGGGGGATCATGTAACTCGCCTTGATCGTTGGGAACCGGAGCTG
AATGAAGCCATACCAAACGACGAGCGTGACACCACGATGCCTGTAGCAATGGCAACAACGTTGCGCAAAC
TATTAACTGGCGAACTACTTACTCTAGCTTCCCGGCAACAATTAATAGACTGGATGGAGGCGGATAAAGT
TGCAGGACCACTTCTGCGCTCGGCCCTTCCGGCTGGCTGGTTTATTGCTGATAAATCTGGAGCCGGTGAG
CGTGGGTCTCGCGGTATCATTGCAGCACTGGGGCCAGATGGTAAGCCCTCCCGTATCGTAGTTATCTACA
CGACGGGGAGTCAGGCAACTATGGATGAACGAAATAGACAGATCGCTGAGATAGGTGCCTCACTGATTAA
GCATTGGTAACTGTCAGACCAAGTTTACTCATATATACTTTAGATTGATTTAAAACTTCATTTTTAATTT
AAAAGGATCTAGGTGAAGATCCTTTTTGATAATCTCATGACCAAAATCCCTTAACGTGAGTTTTCGTTCC
ACTGAGCGTCAGACCCCGTAGAAAAGATCAAAGGATCTTCTTGAGATCCTTTTTTTCTGCGCGTAATCTG
CTGCTTGCAAACAAAAAAACCACCGCTACCAGCGGTGGTTTGTTTGCCGGATCAAGAGCTACCAACTCTT
TTTCCGAAGGTAACTGGCTTCAGCAGAGCGCAGATACCAAATACTGTTCTTCTAGTGTAGCCGTAGTTAG
GCCACCACTTCAAGAACTCTGTAGCACCGCCTACATACCTCGCTCTGCTAATCCTGTTACCAGCCGGTTG
TCAGCCGTTAAGTGTTCCTGTGTCACTCAAAATTGCTTTGAGAGGCTCTAAGGGCTTCTCAGTGCGTTAC
ATCCCTGGCTTGTTGTCCACAACCGTTAAACCTTAAAAGCTCATGACCAAAATCCCTTAACGTGAGTTTT
CGTTCCACTGAGCGTCAGACCCCGTTGATGATACCGCTGCCTTACTGGGTGCATTAGCCAGTCTGAATGA
CCTGTCACGGGATAATCCGAAGTGGTCAGACTGGAAAATCAGAGGGCAGGAACTGCTGAACAGCAAAAAG
TCAGATAGCACCACATAGCAGACCCGCCATAAAACGCCCTGAGAAGCCCGTGACGGGCTTTTCTTGTATT
ATGGGTAGTTTCCTTGCATGAATCCATAAAAGGCGCCTGTAGTGCCATTTACCCCCATTCACTGCCAGAG
CCGTGAGCGCAGCGAACTGAATGTCACGAAAAAGACAGCGACTCAGGTGCCTGATGGTCGGAGACAAAAG
GAATATTCAGCGATTTGCCCGATTGCGGCCGCAACCGAGCTTGCGAGGGTGCTACTTAAGCCTTTAGGGT
TTTAAGGTCTGTTTTGTAGAGGAGCAAACAGCGTTTGCGACATCCTTTTGTAATACTGCGGAACTGACTA
AAGTAGTGAGTTATACACAGGGCTGGGATCTATTCTTTTTATCTTTTTTTATTCTTTCTTTATTCTATAA
ATTATAACCACTTGAATATAAACAAAAAAAACACACAAAGGTCTAGCGGAATTTACAGAGGGTCTAGCAG
AATTTACAAGTTTTCCAGCAAAGGTCTAGCAGAATTTACAGATACCCACAACTCAAAGGAAAAGGACTAG
TAATTATCATTGACTAGCCCATCTCAATTGGTATAGTGATTAAAATCACCTAGACCAATTGAGATGTATG
TCTGAATTAGTTGTTTTCAAAGCAAATGAACTAGCGATTAGTCGCTATGACTTAACGGAGCATGAAACCA
AGCTAATTTTATGCTGTGTGGCACTACTCAACCCCACGATTGAAAACCCTACAAGGAAAGAACGGACGGT
ATCGTTCACTTATAACCAATACGTTCAGATGATGAACATCAGTAGGGAAAATGCTTATGGTGTATTAGCT
AAAGCAACCAGAGAGCTGATGACGAGAACTGTGGAAATCAGGAATCCTTTGGTTAAAGGCTTTGAGATTT
TCCAGTGGACAAACTATGCCAAGTTCTCAAGCGAAAAATTAGAATTAGTTTTTAGTGAAGAGATATTGCC
TTATCTTTTCCAGTTAAAAAAATTCATAAAATATAATCTGGAACATGTTAAGTCTTTTGAAAACAAATAC
TCTATGAGGATTTATGAGTGGTTATTAAAAGAACTAACACAAAAGAAAACTCACAAGGCAAATATAGAGA
TTAGCCTTGATGAATTTAAGTTCATGTTAATGCTTGAAAATAACTACCATGAGTTTAAAAGGCTTAACCA
ATGGGTTTTGAAACCAATAAGTAAAGATTTAAACACTTACAGCAATATGAAATTGGTGGTTGATAAGCGA
GGCCGCCCGACTGATACGTTGATTTTCCAAGTTGAACTAGATAGACAAATGGATCTCGTAACCGAACTTG
AGAACAACCAGATAAAAATGAATGGTGACAAAATACCAACAACCATTACATCAGATTCCTACCTACATAA
CGGACTAAGAAAAACACTACACGATGCTTTAACTGCAAAAATTCAGCTCACCAGTTTTGAGGCAAAATTT
TTGAGTGACATGCAAAGTAAGTATGATCTCAATGGTTCGTTCTCATGGCTCACGCAAAAACAACGAACCA
CACTAGAGAACATACTGGCTAAATACGGAAGGATCTGA
Features (pLannotate 1.2.2; 26 found; start..end, strand, type, name):
    107..338     -  rep_origin     R6K γ ori (fragment): γ replication origin from E. coli plasmid R6K; requires the R6K initiator protein pi for replication
    370..478     -  oriT           oriT: incP origin of transfer
    742..770     +  promoter       Pc promoter: intI1 (promoter lies within the coding sequence); class 1 integron promoter
    959..1492    +  CDS            GmR: gentamycin acetyltransferase; aacC1; confers resistance to gentamycin
   1606..1708    +  promoter       cat promoter: promoter of the E. coli cat gene encoding chloramphenicol acetyltransferase
   1709..2349    +  CDS            CmR (fragment): chloramphenicol acetyltransferase; cat; confers resistance to chloramphenicol
   2448..3161    +  CDS            hfriFP: hfriFP is a fluorescent protein published in 2013, derived from Herbaspirillum frisingense.
   3204..3298    +  terminator     lambda t0 terminator: transcription terminator from phage lambda
   3308..3337    +  CDS            CmR (fragment): chloramphenicol acetyltransferase confers resistance to chloramphenicol
   3401..3487    +  terminator     rrnB T1 terminator: Escherichia coli rrnB; transcription terminator T1 from the E. coli rrnB gene
   3582..3668    -  CDS            tisB: TISB_ECOLI - Also known as ysdB. Experimental evidence at protein level: Swiss-Prot protein existence level 1. Toxic component of a type I toxin-antitoxin (TA) system (PubMed:18761622) (Probable). Overexpression causes cessation of growth, induces stress-response, a number of membrane protein genes, and leads to cell death (PubMed:15620655, PubMed:18761622, PubMed:18710431). Inhibits ATP synthesis, ATP levels drop drastically quickly after induction (PubMed:18761622, PubMed:24513967). Part of the programmed response to DNA damage; damage leads to increased accumulation of the protein which slo
   3695..3865    -  CDS            ghoT: GHOT_ECOLI - Also known as yjdO. Experimental evidence at protein level: Swiss-Prot protein existence level 1. Toxic component of a type V toxin-antitoxin (TA) system. Causes membrane damage when induced by MqsR, slowing cell growth and increasing the formation of dormant persister cells; involved with GhoS, its antitoxin, in reducing cell growth during antibacterial stress (PubMed:24373067). Overexpression causes cell lysis, forming ghost cells; both effects are neutralized by expression of GhoS. Overexpression in the presence of ampicillin increases persister cell formation (persister cells
   3906..4052    -  CDS            hokB: HOKB_ECOLI - Also known as ydcB. Experimental evidence at protein level: Swiss-Prot protein existence level 1. Toxic component of a type I toxin-antitoxin (TA) system (Probable). When overexpressed kills cells within minutes; causes collapse of the transmembrane potential and arrest of respiration (PubMed:10361310). Expression leads to membrane depolarization; when protein levels are high enough depolarization probably leads to lowered metabolic activity which in turn induces some cells to enter the persistent state in which they transiently survive antibiotic exposure. Its toxic effect is pro
   4059..4081    -  RBS            RBS: efficient ribosome binding site from bacteriophage T7 gene 10 (Olins and Rangwala, 1989)
   4099..4153    -  promoter       PLtetO-1 promoter (fragment): modified phage lambda PL promoter with tet operator sites (Lutz and Bujard, 1997)
   4174..4202    +  promoter       tac promoter: strong E. coli promoter; hybrid between the trp and lac UV5 promoters
   4239..4862    +  CDS            TetR: tetracycline repressor TetR; tetR from transposon Tn10; TetR binds to the tetracycline operator tetO to inhibit transcription. This inhibition can be relieved by adding tetracycline or doxycycline.
   4940..5008    +  CDS            lacZα (fragment): LacZα fragment of β-galactosidase; lacZ fragment
   5014..5113    -  misc_feature   bom (fragment): basis of mobility region from pBR322
   5215..5250    -  CDS            rop (fragment): Rop protein, which maintains plasmids at low copy number; rop
   5345..5449    +  promoter       AmpR promoter: bla
   5450..6310    +  CDS            AmpR: β-lactamase; bla; confers resistance to ampicillin, carbenicillin, and related antibiotics
   6481..6713    +  rep_origin     ori (fragment): high-copy-number ColE1/pMB1/pBR322/pUC origin of replication
   6719..6831    -  rep_origin     R6K γ ori (fragment): γ replication origin from E. coli plasmid R6K; requires the R6K initiator protein pi for replication
   7358..7580    +  rep_origin     pSC101 ori: low-copy replication origin that requires the Rep101 protein
   7628..8578    +  CDS            Rep101(Ts): temperature-sensitive version of the RepA protein needed for replication with the pSC101 origin (Armstrong et al., 1984); rep101 encoding an A56V mutation
