[The description below was written by a language model from this plasmid's Addgene catalogue record and pLannotate feature annotations shown in this document.]
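Description:
pAX2 is an empty-backbone allelic exchange vector for genetic manipulation of Proteobacteria, built on pUC18R6K and classed as a bacterial expression/synthetic biology plasmid. The original R6K γ origin was disrupted by insertion of the temperature-sensitive pSC101-type replicon (ori101 with repA101ts). The feature tables accordingly show only split R6K fragments, a partial ColE1-type ori remnant, and an intact pSC101 ori with its Rep101 gene. The plasmid is therefore low copy and replicates only at permissive temperature, so a temperature shift can be used to stop replication and favour loss of the free plasmid. An incP oriT allows conjugative transfer from a mobilising donor into recipient strains. Three resistance markers are present: ampicillin (bla), gentamicin (aacC1, downstream of a class 1 integron Pc promoter) and chloramphenicol (cat with its own promoter), giving flexibility across diverse hosts.

No homology arms or other insert are present; users are expected to clone the allele of interest into the scaffold of restriction sites. The record describes a GFP gene that serves as a visual tracker of merodiploids, meaning cells that have integrated the vector by a first crossover. The automated annotation labels this reading frame as a different fluorescent protein, probably a similarity match. It is followed by the lambda t0 and rrnB T1 terminators. Counterselection for the second crossover is provided by a synthetic kill switch. A tac promoter drives TetR, which represses a divergent PLtetO-1 promoter controlling an operon of three membrane-damaging toxins, hokB, ghoT and tisB. Adding a tetracycline-type inducer relieves repression and kills cells that still carry the vector. The depositor and sequencing-derived records are nearly identical, differing by two nucleotides in length.
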