Addgene plasmid #117398: pAX2
Purpose: (Empty Backbone) allelic exchange vector with GFP merodiploid tracker, temperature-sensitive origin of replication, and TetR-controlled kill switch
Depositing lab: Karen Guillemin. Depositing organization: University of Oregon. Publication: Modernized Tools for Streamlined Genetic Manipulation and Comparative Study of Wild and Diverse Proteobacterial Lineages. Wiles TJ, Wall ES, Schlomann BH, Hay EA, Parthasarathy R, Guillemin K. MBio. 2018 Oct 9;9(5). pii: mBio.01877-18. doi: 10.1128/mBio.01877-18. PubMed 30301859.
Backbone
  Vector backbone: pUC18R6K
  Modifications to backbone: A scaffold with interspersed restriction sites containing genes encoding chloramphenicol and gentamicin resistance and GFP was inserted into the backbone. In addition, the temperature-sensitive origin of replication ori101/repA101ts was inserted between the blunt restriction sites PsiI and SnaBI, destroying the R6K origin of replication. A synthetic kill switch consisting of a gene encoding the Tet repressor and a tet-controlled synthetic operon containing the genes hokB, ghoT, and tisB was also inserted into the backbone.
  Vector type: Bacterial Expression, Synthetic Biology
Growth in bacteria
  Bacterial resistance: Ampicillin, 100 μg/mL
  Growth temperature: 30°C
  Growth strain: DH5alpha
  Growth instructions: Also carries chloramphenicol and gentamicin selectable markers.
  Copy number: Low Copy
Terms and licenses: Academic/Nonprofit Terms; Industry Terms: Not Available to Industry
How to cite: pAX2 was a gift from Karen Guillemin (Addgene plasmid # 117398 ; http://n2t.net/addgene:117398 ; RRID:Addgene_117398)
